Addgene plasmid #246405: pCMV6-AN-DDK_NLS~WT POLH
Purpose: Expresses WT POLH with an N-terminal NLS~FLAG tag in mammalian cells
Depositing lab: Roger Woodgate. Depositing organization: National Institute of Child Health and Human Development (NICHD). Publication: Human DNA polymerase eta is regulated by mutually exclusive mono-ubiquitination and mono-NEDDylation. Moreno NC, Korchak EJ, Latancia MT, D'Orlando DA, Adegbenro T, Barnes RP, Bezsonova I, Woodgate R, Ashton NW. Nucleic Acids Res. 2026 Feb 5;54(4):gkag098. doi: 10.1093/nar/gkag098. PubMed 41693564.
Backbone
  Vector backbone: pCMV6-AN-DDK
  Backbone manufacturer: Origene
  Total vector size (bp): 8095
  Vector type: Mammalian Expression
  Selectable markers: Neomycin (select with G418)
Growth in bacteria
  Bacterial resistance: Ampicillin, 100 μg/mL
  Growth temperature: 37°C
  Growth strain: DH5alpha
  Copy number: High Copy
Gene/Insert
  Gene/Insert name: POLH (alt name: DNA polymerase eta)
  Species: H. sapiens (human)
  Mutation: The coding sequence for WT POLH has been optimised for expression in human cells
  Entrez Gene: POLH (a.k.a. RAD30, RAD30A, XP-V, XPV)
  Tag / fusion protein: NLS~FLAG (N terminal on backbone)
Terms and licenses: Academic/Nonprofit Terms; Industry Terms: Not Available to Industry
Depositor comments: This plasmid is a variant of pCMV6-AN-DDK_WT POLH (Addgene #221897) with an SV40 NLS cloned upstream of the FLAG tag. Please visit https://doi.org/10.1101/2024.10.12.618026 for bioRxiv preprint.
How to cite: pCMV6-AN-DDK_NLS~WT POLH was a gift from Roger Woodgate (Addgene plasmid # 246405 ; http://n2t.net/addgene:246405 ; RRID:Addgene_246405)
