[The description below was written by a language model from this plasmid's Addgene catalogue record and pLannotate feature annotations shown in this document.]
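Description:
pCMV6-AN-DDK_NLS~WT POLH is a mammalian expression plasmid of about 8.1 kb built on the commercial pCMV6-AN-DDK backbone. It expresses wild-type human DNA polymerase eta (POLH, also known as RAD30A or XPV). In E. coli it is maintained at high copy through a ColE1/pUC-type origin and selected with ampicillin via the bla gene. An f1 phage origin is also present, along with remnants of lacZα, lac promoter/operator and lacI sequences carried over from the vector lineage. For selection in mammalian cells, an SV40 enhancer/early promoter drives a neomycin phosphotransferase gene followed by an SV40 polyadenylation signal, which allows G418 selection of stable transfectants.

The expression cassette uses the human cytomegalovirus immediate-early enhancer and promoter, followed by a T7 promoter, and ends in the human growth hormone polyadenylation signal. The POLH open reading frame has been codon-optimised for human cells but encodes the wild-type protein. It is fused at its N-terminus to a tag supplied by the backbone. The catalogue entry describes this tag as an SV40 nuclear localisation signal placed upstream of a FLAG (DDK) epitope. The automated annotation picks up only a short FLAG-type match just before the POLH coding sequence and does not separately mark the NLS. The plasmid is a derivative of an otherwise equivalent FLAG-POLH construct lacking the NLS.

POLH is a translesion synthesis polymerase that inserts nucleotides opposite DNA lesions. This construct provides constitutive expression of an epitope-tagged version carrying an added nuclear import signal, and the FLAG tag permits detection or immunoprecipitation. The associated work concerns regulation of polymerase eta by mono-ubiquitination and mono-NEDDylation.
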