Features (pLannotate 1.2.2; 20 found; start..end, strand, type, name):
      1..25      +  rep_origin     M13 ori (fragment): M13 bacteriophage origin of replication; arrow indicates direction of (+) strand synthesis
     29..183     -  CDS            lacZα (fragment): LacZα fragment of β-galactosidase; lacZ fragment
    343..722     +  enhancer       CMV enhancer: human cytomegalovirus immediate early enhancer
    724..923     +  promoter       CMV promoter: human cytomegalovirus (CMV) immediate early promoter
    952..970     +  promoter       T7 promoter: promoter for bacteriophage T7 RNA polymerase
   1059..1083    +  CDS            3xFLAG (fragment): three tandem FLAG® epitope tags
   1101..3239    +  CDS            POLH (sequence partly withheld): POLH_HUMAN - Also known as RAD30, RAD30A, XPV. Experimental evidence at protein level: Swiss-Prot protein existence level 1. DNA polymerase specifically involved in the DNA repair by translesion synthesis (TLS) (PubMed:10385124, PubMed:11743006, PubMed:24449906, PubMed:24553286, PubMed:16357261). Due to low processivity on both damaged and normal DNA, cooperates with the heterotetrameric (REV3L, REV7, POLD2 and POLD3) POLZ complex for complete bypass of DNA lesions. Inserts one or 2 nucleotide(s) opposite the lesion, the primer is further extended by the tetrameric POLZ complex. In the case of
   3331..3953    +  polyA_signal   hGH poly(A) signal: human growth hormone polyadenylation signal
   3982..4311    +  promoter       SV40 promoter: SV40 enhancer and early promoter
   4378..5169    +  CDS            neo: KKA2_KLEPN - Also known as kan, nptII. Experimental evidence at protein level: Swiss-Prot protein existence level 1. Resistance to kanamycin, neomycin, paromomycin, ribostamycin, butirosin and gentamicin B. From Klebsiella pneumoniae.
   5193..5351    +  CDS            ble (fragment): BLE_KLEPN - Experimental evidence at protein level: Swiss-Prot protein existence level 1. Binding protein with a strong affinity to the bleomycin family of antibiotics. Binds to CL990; an antimitotic-antibiotic compound. From Klebsiella pneumoniae.
   5346..5467    +  polyA_signal   SV40 poly(A) signal: SV40 polyadenylation signal
   5540..5556    -  protein_bind   lac operator: The lac repressor binds to the lac operator to inhibit transcription in E. coli. This inhibition can be relieved by adding lactose or isopropyl-β-D-thiogalactopyranoside (IPTG). lac repressor encoded by lacI
   5564..5594    -  promoter       lac promoter: promoter for the E. coli lac operon
   5609..5630    -  protein_bind   CAP binding site: CAP binding activates transcription in the presence of cAMP. E. coli catabolite activator protein
   5643..5735    -  CDS            lacI (fragment): lac repressor; lacI; The lac repressor binds to the lac operator to inhibit transcription in E. coli. This inhibition can be relieved by adding lactose or isopropyl-β-D-thiogalactopyranoside (IPTG).
   5918..6506    -  rep_origin     ori: high-copy-number ColE1/pMB1/pBR322/pUC origin of replication
   6677..7537    -  CDS            AmpR: β-lactamase; bla; confers resistance to ampicillin, carbenicillin, and related antibiotics
   7538..7642    -  promoter       AmpR promoter: bla
   7669..8097    +  rep_origin     f1 ori (sequence partly withheld): f1 bacteriophage origin of replication; arrow indicates direction of (+) strand synthesis
>Addgene plasmid #246405 | pCMV6-AN-DDK_NLS~WT POLH | addgene full sequence | sequence record 491739 | Addgene NGS Result
AACAAAATATTAACGCTTACAATTTCCATTCGCCATTCAGGCTGCGCAACTGTTGGGAAGGGCGATCGGT
GCGGGCCTCTTCGCTATTACGCCAGCTGGCGAAAGGGGGATGTGCTGCAAGGCGATTAAGTTGGGTAACG
CCAGGGTTTTCCCAGTCACGACGTTGTAAAACGACGGCCAGTGCCAAGCTGATCTATACATTGAATCAAT
ATTGGCAATTAGCCATATTAGTCATTGGTTATATAGCATAAATCAATATTGGCTATTGGCCATTGCATAC
GTTGTATCTATATCATAATATGTACATTTATATTGGCTCATGTCCAATATGACCGCCATGTTGACATTGA
TTATTGACTAGTTATTAATAGTAATCAATTACGGGGTCATTAGTTCATAGCCCATATATGGAGTTCCGCG
TTACATAACTTACGGTAAATGGCCCGCCTGGCTGACCGCCCAACGACCCCCGCCCATTGACGTCAATAAT
GACGTATGTTCCCATAGTAACGCCAATAGGGACTTTCCATTGACGTCAATGGGTGGAGTATTTACGGTAA
ACTGCCCACTTGGCAGTACATCAAGTGTATCATATGCCAAGTCCGCCCCCTATTGACGTCAATGACGGTA
AATGGCCCGCCTGGCATTATGCCCAGTACATGACCTTACGGGACTTTCCTACTTGGCAGTACATCTACGT
ATTAGTCATCGCTATTACCATGGTGATGCGGTTTTGGCAGTACACCAATGGGCGTGGATAGCGGTTTGAC
TCACGGGGATTTCCAAGTCTCCACCCCATTGACGTCAATGGGAGTTTGTTTTGGCACCAAAATCAACGGG
ACTTTCCAAAATGTCGTAATAACCCCGCCCCGTTGACGCAAATGGGCGGTAGGCGTGTACGGTGGGAGGT
CTATATAAGCAGAGCTCGTTTAGTGAACCGTCAGAATTTTGTAATACGACTCACTATAGGGCGGCCGGGA
ATTCGTCGACTGGATCCGGTACCGAGGAGATCTGCCGCCACCATGCCAAAGAAGAAGCGAAAGGTAGCAG
ATCCAGCCGATTACAAGGATGACGACGATAAGGCGATCGCCGATATCCATATGGCTACAGGACAGGATAG
AGTCGTCGCACTGGTGGATATGGATTGTTTCTTCGTGCAGGTGGAGCAGCGGCAGAACCCTCATCTGCGC
AACAAGCCATGCGCTGTGGTCCAGTACAAGTCCTGGAAAGGCGGGGGAATCATTGCAGTGTCTTATGAGG
CCAGAGCTTTCGGAGTCACCAGGAGCATGTGGGCCGACGATGCCAAGAAGCTGTGCCCCGACCTGCTGCT
GGCCCAGGTGAGGGAGTCCCGCGGCAAGGCAAATCTGACAAAATACCGAGAAGCCAGTGTGGAGGTCATG
GAAATCATGTCACGCTTTGCCGTGATCGAGCGAGCTAGTATTGACGAGGCCTACGTGGACCTGACCAGCG
CCGTGCAGGAGCGGCTCCAGAAGCTCCAGGGACAGCCAATCTCAGCCGACCTGCTGCCTAGCACCTACAT
TGAGGGGCTGCCTCAGGGACCAACCACAGCCGAGGAAACAGTGCAGAAGGAAGGAATGCGCAAACAGGGC
CTGTTCCAGTGGCTGGACAGCCTCCAGATCGATAACCTGACATCCCCCGACCTCCAGCTGACTGTGGGAG
CAGTGATCGTCGAGGAAATGAGAGCCGCTATTGAGAGGGAAACAGGCTTCCAGTGCAGCGCCGGGATTTC
CCACAATAAGGTGCTGGCAAAACTGGCCTGTGGCCTGAACAAGCCTAATCGGCAGACTCTGGTGTCACAC
GGGAGCGTCCCACAGCTGTTTTCCCAGATGCCCATCCGAAAGATTCGGTCTCTGGGCGGGAAACTGGGCG
CCAGTGTGATCGAGATTCTGGGGATCGAGTACATGGGAGAACTGACTCAGTTCACCGAGTCTCAGCTCCA
GAGTCACTTTGGCGAAAAGAACGGGTCTTGGCTGTATGCCATGTGCAGGGGGATCGAGCATGATCCCGTG
AAGCCTCGCCAGCTGCCTAAAACCATTGGATGTAGCAAGAATTTTCCAGGCAAAACTGCACTGGCCACCA
GAGAGCAGGTGCAGTGGTGGCTGCTCCAGCTGGCCCAGGAACTGGAGGAACGCCTGACTAAGGACCGAAA
CGACAATGATCGGGTGGCTACCCAGCTGGTGGTCAGCATCCGGGTCCAGGGGGATAAAAGACTGAGCTCC
CTGCGGAGATGCTGTGCCCTGACAAGGTACGACGCTCACAAGATGTCCCATGATGCTTTCACTGTGATCA
AAAACTGCAATACCTCCGGCATCCAGACAGAGTGGTCTCCCCCTCTGACCATGCTGTTCCTGTGCGCCAC
AAAGTTTAGTGCTTCAGCACCCTCTAGTTCAACAGACATTACTTCTTTTCTGAGCTCCGATCCTTCTAGT
CTGCCAAAGGTGCCCGTCACTTCAAGCGAGGCTAAAACCCAGGGAAGCGGCCCCGCTGTGACAGCAACTA
AGAAAGCAACTACCTCCCTGGAATCTTTCTTTCAGAAGGCAGCCGAGAGACAGAAGGTCAAAGAAGCCAG
CCTGTCCTCTCTGACCGCTCCCACACAGGCACCTATGAGCAACTCCCCTTCTAAACCATCTCTGCCCTTC
CAGACCAGTCAGTCAACCGGCACAGAGCCCTTCTTTAAGCAGAAAAGTCTGCTGCTGAAGCAGAAACAGC
TGAACAATAGTTCAGTGAGCTCCCCACAGCAGAACCCCTGGTCAAATTGCAAGGCCCTGCCTAATAGCCT
GCCAACTGAGTACCCCGGGTGCGTGCCTGTCTGTGAAGGAGTGAGCAAGCTGGAGGAATCTAGTAAAGCC
ACCCCTGCTGAGATGGACCTGGCTCACAACAGCCAGTCCATGCATGCTAGCAGCGCTTCTAAGAGTGTTC
TGGAAGTCACACAGAAAGCCACTCCAAATCCCAGCCTGCTGGCCGCC
[93 nt withheld, positions 2988-3080]
AAGAGCTTCCTCCAGCCTCACTCCTCTAACCCACAGGTGGTCAGTGCCGTGTCACATCAGGGCAAGAGGA
ACCCTAAATCCCCACTGGCTTGTACAAATAAGAGACCAAGACCCGAAGGAATGCAGACCCTGGAGAGCTT
TTTCAAACCGTTAACTCACTAAGGATCCAAGCTTCTCGAGACGCGTTAAGCGGCCGCACTCGAGGTTTAA
ACGGCCGGCCGCGGTCATAGCTGTTTCCTGAACAGATCCCGGGTGGCATCCCTGTGACCCCTCCCCAGTG
CCTCTCCTGGCCCTGGAAGTTGCCACTCCAGTGCCCACCAGCCTTGTCCTAATAAAATTAAGTTGCATCA
TTTTGTCTGACTAGGTGTCCTTCTATAATATTATGGGGTGGAGGGGGGTGGTATGGAGCAAGGGGCAAGT
TGGGAAGACAACCTGTAGGGCCTGCGGGGTCTATTGGGAACCAAGCTGGAGTGCAGTGGCACAATCTTGG
CTCACTGCAATCTCCGCCTCCTGGGTTCAAGCGATTCTCCTGCCTCAGCCTCCCGAGTTGTTGGGATTCC
AGGCATGCATGACCAGGCTCAGCTAATTTTTGTTTTTTTGGTAGAGACGGGGTTTCACCATATTGGCCAG
GCTGGTCTCCAACTCCTAATCTCAGGTGATCTACCCACCTTGGCCTCCCAAATTGCTGGGATTACAGGCG
TGAACCACTGCTCCCTTCCCTGTCCTTCTGATTTTAAAATAACTATACCAGCAGGAGGACGTCCAGACAC
AGCATAGGCTACCTGGCCATGCCCAACCGGTGGGACATTTGAGTTGCTTGCTTGGCACTGTCCTCTCATG
CGTTGGGTCCACTCAGTAGATGCCTGTTGAATTGGGTACGCGGCCAGCTTGGCTGTGGAATGTGTGTCAG
TTAGGGTGTGGAAAGTCCCCAGGCTCCCCAGCAGGCAGAAGTATGCAAAGCATGCATCTCAATTAGTCAG
CAACCAGGTGTGGAAAGTCCCCAGGCTCCCCAGCAGGCAGAAGTATGCAAAGCATGCATCTCAATTAGTC
AGCAACCATAGTCCCGCCCCTAACTCCGCCCATCCCGCCCCTAACTCCGCCCAGTTCCGCCCATTCTCCG
CCCCATGGCTGACTAATTTTTTTTATTTATGCAGAGGCCGAGGCCGCCTCGGCCTCTGAGCTATTCCAGA
AGTAGTGAGGAGGCTTTTTTGGAGGCCTAGGCTTTTGCAAAAAGCTCCCGGGAGCTTGTATATCCATTTT
CGGATCTGATCAAGAGACAGGATGAGGATCGTTTCGCATGATTGAACAAGATGGATTGCACGCAGGTTCT
CCGGCCGCTTGGGTGGAGAGGCTATTCGGCTATGACTGGGCACAACAGACAATCGGCTGCTCTGATGCCG
CCGTGTTCCGGCTGTCAGCGCAGGGGCGCCCGGTTCTTTTTGTCAAGACCGACCTGTCCGGTGCCCTGAA
TGAACTGCAGGACGAGGCAGCGCGGCTATCGTGGCTGGCCACGACGGGCGTTCCTTGCGCAGCTGTGCTC
GACGTTGTCACTGAAGCGGGAAGGGACTGGCTGCTATTGGGCGAAGTGCCGGGGCAGGATCTCCTGTCAT
CTCACCTTGCTCCTGCCGAGAAAGTATCCATCATGGCTGATGCAATGCGGCGGCTGCATACGCTTGATCC
GGCTACCTGCCCATTCGACCACCAAGCGAAACATCGCATCGAGCGAGCACGTACTCGGATGGAAGCCGGT
CTTGTCGATCAGGATGATCTGGACGAAGAGCATCAGGGGCTCGCGCCAGCCGAACTGTTCGCCAGGCTCA
AGGCGCGCATGCCCGACGGCGAGGATCTCGTCGTGACCCATGGCGATGCCTGCTTGCCGAATATCATGGT
GGAAAATGGCCGCTTTTCTGGATTCATCGACTGTGGCCGGCTGGGTGTGGCCGACCGCTATCAGGACATA
GCGTTGGCTACCCGTGATATTGCTGAAGAGCTTGGCGGCGAATGGGCTGACCGCTTCCTCGTGCTTTACG
GTATCGCCGCTCCCGATTCGCAGCGCATCGCCTTCTATCGCCTTCTTGACGAGTTCTTCTGAGCGGGACT
CTGGGGTTCGAAATGACCGACCAAGCGACGCCCAACCTGCCATCACGAGATTTCGATTCCACCGCCGCCT
TCTATGAAAGGTTGGGCTTCGGAATCGTTTTCCGGGACGCCGGCTGGATGATCCTCCAGCGCGGGGATCT
CATGCTGGAGTTCTTCGCCCACCCCAACTTGTTTATTGCAGCTTATAATGGTTACAAATAAAGCAATAGC
ATCACAAATTTCACAAATAAAGCATTTTTTTCACTGCATTCTAGTTGTGGTTTGTCCAAACTCATCAATG
TATCTTATCATGTCTGTATACCGTCGACCTCTAGCTAGAGCTTGGCGTAATCATGGTCATAGCTGTTTCC
TGTGTGAAATTGTTATCCGCTCACAATTCCACACAACATACGAGCCGGAAGCATAAAGTGTAAAGCCTGG
GGTGCCTAATGAGTGAGCTAACTCACATTAATTGCGTTGCGCTCACTGCCCGCTTTCCAGTCGGGAAACC
TGTCGTGCCAGCTGCATTAATGAATCGGCCAACGCGCGGGGAGAGGCGGTTTGCGTATTGGGCGCTCTTC
CGCTTCCTCGCTCACTGACTCGCTGCGCTCGGTCGTTCGGCTGCGGCGAGCGGTATCAGCTCACTCAAAG
GCGGTAATACGGTTATCCACAGAATCAGGGGATAACGCAGGAAAGAACATGTGAGCAAAAGGCCAGCAAA
AGGCCAGGAACCGTAAAAAGGCCGCGTTGCTGGCGTTTTTCCATAGGCTCCGCCCCCCTGACGAGCATCA
CAAAAATCGACGCTCAAGTCAGAGGTGGCGAAACCCGACAGGACTATAAAGATACCAGGCGTTTCCCCCT
GGAAGCTCCCTCGTGCGCTCTCCTGTTCCGACCCTGCCGCTTACCGGATACCTGTCCGCCTTTCTCCCTT
CGGGAAGCGTGGCGCTTTCTCATAGCTCACGCTGTAGGTATCTCAGTTCGGTGTAGGTCGTTCGCTCCAA
GCTGGGCTGTGTGCACGAACCCCCCGTTCAGCCCGACCGCTGCGCCTTATCCGGTAACTATCGTCTTGAG
TCCAACCCGGTAAGACACGACTTATCGCCACTGGCAGCAGCCACTGGTAACAGGATTAGCAGAGCGAGGT
ATGTAGGCGGTGCTACAGAGTTCTTGAAGTGGTGGCCTAACTACGGCTACACTAGAAGAACAGTATTTGG
TATCTGCGCTCTGCTGAAGCCAGTTACCTTCGGAAAAAGAGTTGGTAGCTCTTGATCCGGCAAACAAACC
ACCGCTGGTAGCGGTGGTTTTTTTGTTTGCAAGCAGCAGATTACGCGCAGAAAAAAAGGATCTCAAGAAG
ATCCTTTGATCTTTTCTACGGGGTCTGACGCTCAGTGGAACGAAAACTCACGTTAAGGGATTTTGGTCAT
GAGATTATCAAAAAGGATCTTCACCTAGATCCTTTTAAATTAAAAATGAAGTTTTAAATCAATCTAAAGT
ATATATGAGTAAACTTGGTCTGACAGTTACCAATGCTTAATCAGTGAGGCACCTATCTCAGCGATCTGTC
TATTTCGTTCATCCATAGTTGCCTGACTCCCCGTCGTGTAGATAACTACGATACGGGAGGGCTTACCATC
TGGCCCCAGTGCTGCAATGATACCGCGAGACCCACGCTCACCGGCTCCAGATTTATCAGCAATAAACCAG
CCAGCCGGAAGGGCCGAGCGCAGAAGTGGTCCTGCAACTTTATCCGCCTCCATCCAGTCTATTAATTGTT
GCCGGGAAGCTAGAGTAAGTAGTTCGCCAGTTAATAGTTTGCGCAACGTTGTTGCCATTGCTACAGGCAT
CGTGGTGTCACGCTCGTCGTTTGGTATGGCTTCATTCAGCTCCGGTTCCCAACGATCAAGGCGAGTTACA
TGATCCCCCATGTTGTGCAAAAAAGCGGTTAGCTCCTTCGGTCCTCCGATCGTTGTCAGAAGTAAGTTGG
CCGCAGTGTTATCACTCATGGTTATGGCAGCACTGCATAATTCTCTTACTGTCATGCCATCCGTAAGATG
CTTTTCTGTGACTGGTGAGTACTCAACCAAGTCATTCTGAGAATAGTGTATGCGGCGACCGAGTTGCTCT
TGCCCGGCGTCAATACGGGATAATACCGCGCCACATAGCAGAACTTTAAAAGTGCTCATCATTGGAAAAC
GTTCTTCGGGGCGAAAACTCTCAAGGATCTTACCGCTGTTGAGATCCAGTTCGATGTAACCCACTCGTGC
ACCCAACTGATCTTCAGCATCTTTTACTTTCACCAGCGTTTCTGGGTGAGCAAAAACAGGAAGGCAAAAT
GCCGCAAAAAAGGGAATAAGGGCGACACGGAAATGTTGAATACTCATACTCTTCCTTTTTCAATATTATT
GAAGCATTTATCAGGGTTATTGTCTCATGAGCGGATACATATTTGAATGTATTTAGAAAAATAAACAAAT
AGGGGTTCCGCGCACATTTCCCCGAAAAGTGCCACCTG
[124 nt withheld, positions 7669-7792]
C
[91 nt withheld, positions 7794-7884]
A
[49 nt withheld, positions 7886-7934]
CCTTTGACGTTGGAGTCCACGTTCTTT
[37 nt withheld, positions 7962-7998]
ACCCTATCTCGGTCTATTCTTTTGATTTATAAGGGATTTTGCCGATTTCGGCCTATTGGTTAAAAAATGA
GCTGATTTAACAAAAATTTAACGCGAATTTT
